LOCUS       Exported 15261 bp ds-DNA circular SYN 15-JUN-2022
DEFINITION  Variant of lentiCRISPRv2 that confers hygromycin resistance.
ACCESSION   .
VERSION     .
KEYWORDS    lentiCRISPRv2 hygro
SOURCE      synthetic DNA construct
  ORGANISM  synthetic DNA construct
REFERENCE   1 (bases 1 to 15261)
  AUTHORS   Stringer BW, Day BW, D'Souza RCJ, Jamieson PR, Ensbey KS, Bruce ZC,
            Lim YC, Goasdoue K, Offenhauser C, Akgul S, Allan S, Robertson T,
            Lucas P, Tollesson G, Campbell S, Winter C, Do H, Dobrovic A, Inglis
            PL, Jeffree RL, Johns TG, Boyd AW
  TITLE     A reference collection of patient-derived cell line and xenograft
            models of proneural, classical and mesenchymal glioblastoma.
  JOURNAL   Sci Rep. 2019 Mar 20;9(1):4902. doi: 10.1038/s41598-019-41277-z.
  PUBMED    30894629
REFERENCE   2 (bases 1 to 15261)
  AUTHORS   .
  TITLE     Direct Submission
  JOURNAL   Exported Jun 15, 2022 from SnapGene Server 1.1.58
            http://www.snapgene.com
FEATURES             Location/Qualifiers
     source          1..15261
                     /organism="synthetic DNA construct"
                     /mol_type="other DNA"
     primer_bind     complement(47..66)
                     /label=pRS-marker
                     /note="pRS vectors, use to sequence yeast selectable
                     marker"
     enhancer        242..621
                     /label=CMV enhancer
                     /note="human cytomegalovirus immediate early enhancer"
     promoter        623..821
                     /label=CMV promoter
                     /note="human cytomegalovirus (CMV) immediate early
                     promoter"
     primer_bind     776..796
                     /label=CMV-F
                     /note="Human CMV immediate early promoter, forward primer"
     LTR             839..1019
                     /label=5' LTR (truncated)
                     /note="truncated 5' long terminal repeat (LTR) from HIV-1"
     misc_feature    1066..1191
                     /label=HIV-1 Psi
                     /note="packaging signal of human immunodeficiency virus
                     type 1"
     misc_feature    1684..1917
                     /label=RRE
                     /note="The Rev response element (RRE) of HIV-1 allows for
                     Rev-dependent mRNA export from the nucleus to the
                     cytoplasm."
     CDS             2102..2146
                     /codon_start=1
                     /product="antigenic peptide corresponding to amino acids
                     655 to 669 of the HIV envelope protein gp41 (Lutje Hulsik
                     et al., 2013)"
                     /label=gp41 peptide
                     /note="recognized by the 2H10 single-chain llama nanobody"
                     /translation="KNEQELLELDKWASL"
     misc_feature    2444..2561
                     /label=cPPT/CTS
                     /note="central polypurine tract and central termination
                     sequence of HIV-1"
     promoter        2612..2852
                     /label=U6 promoter
                     /note="RNA polymerase III promoter for human U6 snRNA"
     primer_bind     2612..2632
                     /label=hU6-F
                     /note="Human U6 promoter, forward primer"
     primer_bind     2783..2802
                     /label=LKO.1 5'
                     /note="Human U6 promoter, forward primer"
     misc_RNA        4742..4817
                     /label=gRNA scaffold
                     /note="guide RNA scaffold for the Streptococcus pyogenes
                     CRISPR/Cas9 system"
     promoter        4879..5090
                     /label=EF-1-alpha core promoter
                     /note="core promoter for human elongation factor
                     EF-1-alpha"
     regulatory      5109..5118
                     /regulatory_class="other"
                     /note="vertebrate consensus sequence for strong initiation
                     of translation (Kozak, 1987)"
     CDS             5115..9218
                     /codon_start=1
                     /product="Cas9 (Csn1) endonuclease from the Streptococcus
                     pyogenes Type II CRISPR/Cas system"
                     /label=Cas9
                     /note="generates RNA-guided double strand breaks in DNA"
                     /translation="MDKKYSIGLDIGTNSVGWAVITDEYKVPSKKFKVLGNTDRHSIKK
                     NLIGALLFDSGETAEATRLKRTARRRYTRRKNRICYLQEIFSNEMAKVDDSFFHRLEES
                     FLVEEDKKHERHPIFGNIVDEVAYHEKYPTIYHLRKKLVDSTDKADLRLIYLALAHMIK
                     FRGHFLIEGDLNPDNSDVDKLFIQLVQTYNQLFEENPINASGVDAKAILSARLSKSRRL
                     ENLIAQLPGEKKNGLFGNLIALSLGLTPNFKSNFDLAEDAKLQLSKDTYDDDLDNLLAQ
                     IGDQYADLFLAAKNLSDAILLSDILRVNTEITKAPLSASMIKRYDEHHQDLTLLKALVR
                     QQLPEKYKEIFFDQSKNGYAGYIDGGASQEEFYKFIKPILEKMDGTEELLVKLNREDLL
                     RKQRTFDNGSIPHQIHLGELHAILRRQEDFYPFLKDNREKIEKILTFRIPYYVGPLARG
                     NSRFAWMTRKSEETITPWNFEEVVDKGASAQSFIERMTNFDKNLPNEKVLPKHSLLYEY
                     FTVYNELTKVKYVTEGMRKPAFLSGEQKKAIVDLLFKTNRKVTVKQLKEDYFKKIECFD
                     SVEISGVEDRFNASLGTYHDLLKIIKDKDFLDNEENEDILEDIVLTLTLFEDREMIEER
                     LKTYAHLFDDKVMKQLKRRRYTGWGRLSRKLINGIRDKQSGKTILDFLKSDGFANRNFM
                     QLIHDDSLTFKEDIQKAQVSGQGDSLHEHIANLAGSPAIKKGILQTVKVVDELVKVMGR
                     HKPENIVIEMARENQTTQKGQKNSRERMKRIEEGIKELGSQILKEHPVENTQLQNEKLY
                     LYYLQNGRDMYVDQELDINRLSDYDVDHIVPQSFLKDDSIDNKVLTRSDKNRGKSDNVP
                     SEEVVKKMKNYWRQLLNAKLITQRKFDNLTKAERGGLSELDKAGFIKRQLVETRQITKH
                     VAQILDSRMNTKYDENDKLIREVKVITLKSKLVSDFRKDFQFYKVREINNYHHAHDAYL
                     NAVVGTALIKKYPKLESEFVYGDYKVYDVRKMIAKSEQEIGKATAKYFFYSNIMNFFKT
                     EITLANGEIRKRPLIETNGETGEIVWDKGRDFATVRKVLSMPQVNIVKKTEVQTGGFSK
                     ESILPKRNSDKLIARKKDWDPKKYGGFDSPTVAYSVLVVAKVEKGKSKKLKSVKELLGI
                     TIMERSSFEKNPIDFLEAKGYKEVKKDLIIKLPKYSLFELENGRKRMLASAGELQKGNE
                     LALPSKYVNFLYLASHYEKLKGSPEDNEQKQLFVEQHKHYLDEIIEQISEFSKRVILAD
                     ANLDKVLSAYNKHRDKPIREQAENIIHLFTLTNLGAPAAFKYFDTTIDRKRYTSTKEVL
                     DATLIHQSITGLYETRIDLSQLGGD"
     CDS             9219..9266
                     /codon_start=1
                     /product="bipartite nuclear localization signal from
                     nucleoplasmin"
                     /label=nucleoplasmin NLS
                     /translation="KRPAATKKAGQAKKKK"
     CDS             9267..9290
                     /codon_start=1
                     /product="FLAG(R) epitope tag, followed by an enterokinase
                     cleavage site"
                     /label=FLAG
                     /translation="DYKDDDDK"
     CDS             9300..9356
                     /codon_start=1
                     /product="2A peptide from porcine teschovirus-1
                     polyprotein"
                     /label=P2A
                     /note="Eukaryotic ribosomes fail to insert a peptide bond
                     between the Gly and Pro residues, yielding separate
                     polypeptides."
                     /translation="ATNFSLLKQAGDVEENPGP"
     misc_feature    10353..10941
                     /label=WPRE
                     /note="woodchuck hepatitis virus posttranscriptional
                     regulatory element"
     primer_bind     complement(10406..10426)
                     /label=WPRE-R
                     /note="WPRE, reverse primer"
     CDS             complement(10824..10835)
                     /codon_start=1
                     /product="Factor Xa recognition and cleavage site"
                     /label=Factor Xa site
                     /translation="IEGR"
     LTR             11013..11246
                     /label=3' LTR (Delta-U3)
                     /note="self-inactivating 3' long terminal repeat (LTR) from
                     HIV-1"
     primer_bind     complement(11272..11289)
                     /label=BGH-rev
                     /note="Bovine growth hormone terminator, reverse primer.
                     Also called BGH reverse"
     polyA_signal    11278..11502
                     /label=bGH poly(A) signal
                     /note="bovine growth hormone polyadenylation signal"
     rep_origin      11548..11976
                     /direction=RIGHT
                     /label=f1 ori
                     /note="f1 bacteriophage origin of replication; arrow
                     indicates direction of (+) strand synthesis"
     primer_bind     complement(11635..11654)
                     /label=F1ori-R
                     /note="F1 origin, reverse primer"
     primer_bind     11845..11866
                     /label=F1ori-F
                     /note="F1 origin, forward primer"
     primer_bind     complement(11985..12005)
                     /label=pBABE 3'
                     /note="SV40 enhancer, reverse primer for pBABE vectors"
     promoter        11990..12319
                     /label=SV40 promoter
                     /note="SV40 enhancer and early promoter"
     rep_origin      12170..12305
                     /label=SV40 ori
                     /note="SV40 origin of replication"
     primer_bind     12232..12251
                     /label=SV40pro-F
                     /note="SV40 promoter/origin, forward primer"
     promoter        12367..12414
                     /label=EM7 promoter
                     /note="synthetic bacterial promoter "
     CDS             12433..12807
                     /codon_start=1
                     /gene="Sh ble from Streptoalloteichus hindustanus"
                     /product="antibiotic-binding protein"
                     /label=BleoR
                     /note="confers resistance to bleomycin, phleomycin, and
                     Zeocin(TM)"
                     /translation="MAKLTSAVPVLTARDVAGAVEFWTDRLGFSRDFVEDDFAGVVRDD
                     VTLFISAVQDQVVPDNTLAWVWVRGLDELYAEWSEVVSTNFRDASGPAMTEIGEQPWGR
                     EFALRDPAGNCVHFVAEEQD"
     polyA_signal    12937..13058
                     /label=SV40 poly(A) signal
                     /note="SV40 polyadenylation signal"
     primer_bind     complement(12974..12993)
                     /label=SV40pA-R
                     /note="SV40 polyA, reverse primer"
     primer_bind     13028..13047
                     /label=EBV-rev
                     /note="SV40 polyA terminator, reverse primer"
     primer_bind     complement(13107..13123)
                     /label=M13 rev
                     /note="common sequencing primer, one of multiple similar
                     variants"
     primer_bind     complement(13107..13123)
                     /label=M13 Reverse
                     /note="In lacZ gene. Also called M13-rev"
     primer_bind     complement(13120..13142)
                     /label=M13/pUC Reverse
                     /note="In lacZ gene"
     protein_bind    13131..13147
                     /label=lac operator
                     /bound_moiety="lac repressor encoded by lacI"
                     /note="The lac repressor binds to the lac operator to
                     inhibit transcription in E. coli. This inhibition can be
                     relieved by adding lactose or
                     isopropyl-beta-D-thiogalactopyranoside (IPTG)."
     promoter        complement(13155..13185)
                     /label=lac promoter
                     /note="promoter for the E. coli lac operon"
     protein_bind    13200..13221
                     /label=CAP binding site
                     /bound_moiety="E. coli catabolite activator protein"
                     /note="CAP binding activates transcription in the presence
                     of cAMP."
     primer_bind     complement(13338..13355)
                     /label=L4440
                     /note="L4440 vector, forward primer"
     rep_origin      complement(13509..14097)
                     /direction=LEFT
                     /label=ori
                     /note="high-copy-number ColE1/pMB1/pBR322/pUC origin of
                     replication"
     primer_bind     complement(13589..13608)
                     /label=pBR322ori-F
                     /note="pBR322 origin, forward primer"
     CDS             complement(14268..15128)
                     /codon_start=1
                     /gene="bla"
                     /product="beta-lactamase"
                     /label=AmpR
                     /note="confers resistance to ampicillin, carbenicillin, and
                     related antibiotics"
                     /translation="MSIQHFRVALIPFFAAFCLPVFAHPETLVKVKDAEDQLGARVGYI
                     ELDLNSGKILESFRPEERFPMMSTFKVLLCGAVLSRIDAGQEQLGRRIHYSQNDLVEYS
                     PVTEKHLTDGMTVRELCSAAITMSDNTAANLLLTTIGGPKELTAFLHNMGDHVTRLDRW
                     EPELNEAIPNDERDTTMPVAMATTLRKLLTGELLTLASRQQLIDWMEADKVAGPLLRSA
                     LPAGWFIADKSGAGERGSRGIIAALGPDGKPSRIVVIYTTGSQATMDERNRQIAEIGAS
                     LIKHW"
     primer_bind     14891..14910
                     /label=Amp-R
                     /note="Ampicillin resistance gene, reverse primer"
     promoter        complement(15129..15233)
                     /gene="bla"
                     /label=AmpR promoter
ORIGIN
        1 gtcgacggat cgggagatct cccgatcccc tatggtgcac tctcagtaca atctgctctg
       61 atgccgcata gttaagccag tatctgctcc ctgcttgtgt gttggaggtc gctgagtagt
      121 gcgcgagcaa aatttaagct acaacaaggc aaggcttgac cgacaattgc atgaagaatc
      181 tgcttagggt taggcgtttt gcgctgcttc gcgatgtacg ggccagatat acgcgcgcgt
      241 tgacattgat tattgactag ttattaatag taatcaatta cggggtcatt agttcatagc
      301 ccatatatgg agttccgcgt tacataactt acggtaaatg gcccgcctgg ctgaccgccc
      361 aacgaccccc gcccattgac gtcaataatg acgtatgttc ccatagtaac gccaataggg
      421 actttccatt gacgtcaatg ggtggagtat ttacggtaaa ctgcccactt ggcagtacat
      481 caagtgtatc atatgccaag tacgccccct attgacgtca atgacggtaa atggcccgcc
      541 tggcattatg cccagtacat gaccttatgg gactttccta cttggcagta catctacgta
      601 ttagtcatcg ctattaccat ggtgatgcgg ttttggcagt acatcaatgg gcgtggatag
      661 cggtttgact cacggggatt tccaagtctc caccccattg acgtcaatgg gagtttgttt
      721 tggcaccaaa atcaacggga ctttccaaaa tgtcgtaaca actccgcccc attgacgcaa
      781 atgggcggta ggcgtgtacg gtgggaggtc tatataagca gcgcgttttg cctgtactgg
      841 gtctctctgg ttagaccaga tctgagcctg ggagctctct ggctaactag ggaacccact
      901 gcttaagcct caataaagct tgccttgagt gcttcaagta gtgtgtgccc gtctgttgtg
      961 tgactctggt aactagagat ccctcagacc cttttagtca gtgtggaaaa tctctagcag
     1021 tggcgcccga acagggactt gaaagcgaaa gggaaaccag aggagctctc tcgacgcagg
     1081 actcggcttg ctgaagcgcg cacggcaaga ggcgaggggc ggcgactggt gagtacgcca
     1141 aaaattttga ctagcggagg ctagaaggag agagatgggt gcgagagcgt cagtattaag
     1201 cgggggagaa ttagatcgcg atgggaaaaa attcggttaa ggccaggggg aaagaaaaaa
     1261 tataaattaa aacatatagt atgggcaagc agggagctag aacgattcgc agttaatcct
     1321 ggcctgttag aaacatcaga aggctgtaga caaatactgg gacagctaca accatccctt
     1381 cagacaggat cagaagaact tagatcatta tataatacag tagcaaccct ctattgtgtg
     1441 catcaaagga tagagataaa agacaccaag gaagctttag acaagataga ggaagagcaa
     1501 aacaaaagta agaccaccgc acagcaagcg gccgctgatc ttcagacctg gaggaggaga
     1561 tatgagggac aattggagaa gtgaattata taaatataaa gtagtaaaaa ttgaaccatt
     1621 aggagtagca cccaccaagg caaagagaag agtggtgcag agagaaaaaa gagcagtggg
     1681 aataggagct ttgttccttg ggttcttggg agcagcagga agcactatgg gcgcagcgtc
     1741 aatgacgctg acggtacagg ccagacaatt attgtctggt atagtgcagc agcagaacaa
     1801 tttgctgagg gctattgagg cgcaacagca tctgttgcaa ctcacagtct ggggcatcaa
     1861 gcagctccag gcaagaatcc tggctgtgga aagataccta aaggatcaac agctcctggg
     1921 gatttggggt tgctctggaa aactcatttg caccactgct gtgccttgga atgctagttg
     1981 gagtaataaa tctctggaac agatttggaa tcacacgacc tggatggagt gggacagaga
     2041 aattaacaat tacacaagct taatacactc cttaattgaa gaatcgcaaa accagcaaga
     2101 aaagaatgaa caagaattat tggaattaga taaatgggca agtttgtgga attggtttaa
     2161 cataacaaat tggctgtggt atataaaatt attcataatg atagtaggag gcttggtagg
     2221 tttaagaata gtttttgctg tactttctat agtgaataga gttaggcagg gatattcacc
     2281 attatcgttt cagacccacc tcccaacccc gaggggaccc gacaggcccg aaggaataga
     2341 agaagaaggt ggagagagag acagagacag atccattcga ttagtgaacg gatcggcact
     2401 gcgtgcgcca attctgcaga caaatggcag tattcatcca caattttaaa agaaaagggg
     2461 ggattggggg gtacagtgca ggggaaagaa tagtagacat aatagcaaca gacatacaaa
     2521 ctaaagaatt acaaaaacaa attacaaaaa ttcaaaattt tcgggtttat tacagggaca
     2581 gcagagatcc agtttggtta attaaggtac cgagggccta tttcccatga ttccttcata
     2641 tttgcatata cgatacaagg ctgttagaga gataattaga attaatttga ctgtaaacac
     2701 aaagatatta gtacaaaata cgtgacgtag aaagtaataa tttcttgggt agtttgcagt
     2761 tttaaaatta tgttttaaaa tggactatca tatgcttacc gtaacttgaa agtatttcga
     2821 tttcttggct ttatatatct tgtggaaagg acgaaacacc ggagacggtt gtaaatgagc
     2881 acacaaaata cacatgctaa aatattatat tctatgacct ttataaaatc aaccaaaatc
     2941 ttctttttaa taactttagt atcaataatt agaattttta tgttcctttt tgcaaacttt
     3001 taataaaaat gagcaaaata aaaaaacgct agttttagta actcgcgttg ttttcttcac
     3061 ctttaataat agctactcca ccacttgttc ctaagcggtc agctcctgct tcaatcattt
     3121 tttgagcatc ttcaaatgtt ctaactccac cagctgcttt aactaaagca ttgtctttaa
     3181 caactgactt cattagttta acatcttcaa atgttgcacc tgattttgaa aatcctgttg
     3241 atgttttaac aaattctaat ccagcttcaa cagctatttc acaagctttc atgatttctt
     3301 cttttgttaa taaacaattt tccataatac atttaacaac atgtgatcca gctgcttttt
     3361 ttacagcttt catgtcttct aaaactaatt cataattttt gtcttttaat gcaccaatat
     3421 ttaataccat atcaatttct gttgcaccat ctttaattgc ttcagaaact tcgaatgctt
     3481 ttgtagctgt tgtgcatgca cctagaggaa aacctacaac atttgttatt cctacatttg
     3541 tgccttttaa taattcttta caatagcttg ttcaatatga attaacacaa actgttgcaa
     3601 aatcaaattc aattgcttca tcacataatt gtttaatttc agctttcgta gcatcttgtt
     3661 ttaataatgt gtgatctata tatttgttta gtttcatttt ttctcctata tattcatttt
     3721 taattttaat tctttaataa tttcgtctac tttaacttta gcgttttgaa cagattcacc
     3781 aacacctata aaataaattt ttagtttagg ttcagttcca cttgggcgaa cagcaaatca
     3841 tgacttatct tctaaataaa attttagtaa gtcttgtcct ggcatattat acattccatc
     3901 gatgtagtct tcaacattaa caactttaag tccagcaatt tgagttaagg gtgttgctct
     3961 caatgatttc attaatggtt caatttttaa tttcttttct tctggtttaa aattcaagtt
     4021 taaagtgaaa gtgtaatatg cacccatttc tttaaataaa tcttctaaat agtctactaa
     4081 tgttttattt tgttttttat aaaatcaagc agcctctgct attaatatag aagcttgtat
     4141 tccatcttta tctctagctg agtcatcaat tacatatcca taactttctt cataagcaaa
     4201 aacaaaattt aatccgttat cttcttcttt agcaatttct ctacccattc atttaaatcc
     4261 agttaaagtt tttacaatat taactccata tttttcatga gcgattctat cacccaaatc
     4321 acttgttaca aaacttgaat atagagccgg attttttgga atgctattta agcgttttag
     4381 atttgataat tttcaatcaa ttaaaattgg tcctgtttga tttccatcta atcttacaaa
     4441 atgaccatca tgttttattg ccattccaaa tctgtcagca tctgggtcat tcataataat
     4501 aatatctgca tcatgtttaa taccatattc aagcggtatt tttcatgcag gatcaaattc
     4561 tggatttgga tttacaacat ttttaaatgt ttcatcttca aatgcatgct cttcaacctc
     4621 aataacgtta tatcctgatt cacgtaatat ttttggggta aatttagttc ctgttccatt
     4681 aactgcgcta aaaataattt ttaaatcttt tttagcttct tgctcttttt tgtacgtctc
     4741 tgttttagag ctagaaatag caagttaaaa taaggctagt ccgttatcaa cttgaaaaag
     4801 tggcaccgag tcggtgcttt tttgaattcg ctagctaggt cttgaaagga gtgggaattg
     4861 gctccggtgc ccgtcagtgg gcagagcgca catcgcccac agtccccgag aagttggggg
     4921 gaggggtcgg caattgatcc ggtgcctaga gaaggtggcg cggggtaaac tgggaaagtg
     4981 atgtcgtgta ctggctccgc ctttttcccg agggtggggg agaaccgtat ataagtgcag
     5041 tagtcgccgt gaacgttctt tttcgcaacg ggtttgccgc cagaacacag gaccggttct
     5101 agagcgctgc caccatggac aagaagtaca gcatcggcct ggacatcggc accaactctg
     5161 tgggctgggc cgtgatcacc gacgagtaca aggtgcccag caagaaattc aaggtgctgg
     5221 gcaacaccga ccggcacagc atcaagaaga acctgatcgg agccctgctg ttcgacagcg
     5281 gcgaaacagc cgaggccacc cggctgaaga gaaccgccag aagaagatac accagacgga
     5341 agaaccggat ctgctatctg caagagatct tcagcaacga gatggccaag gtggacgaca
     5401 gcttcttcca cagactggaa gagtccttcc tggtggaaga ggataagaag cacgagcggc
     5461 accccatctt cggcaacatc gtggacgagg tggcctacca cgagaagtac cccaccatct
     5521 accacctgag aaagaaactg gtggacagca ccgacaaggc cgacctgcgg ctgatctatc
     5581 tggccctggc ccacatgatc aagttccggg gccacttcct gatcgagggc gacctgaacc
     5641 ccgacaacag cgacgtggac aagctgttca tccagctggt gcagacctac aaccagctgt
     5701 tcgaggaaaa ccccatcaac gccagcggcg tggacgccaa ggccatcctg tctgccagac
     5761 tgagcaagag cagacggctg gaaaatctga tcgcccagct gcccggcgag aagaagaatg
     5821 gcctgttcgg aaacctgatt gccctgagcc tgggcctgac ccccaacttc aagagcaact
     5881 tcgacctggc cgaggatgcc aaactgcagc tgagcaagga cacctacgac gacgacctgg
     5941 acaacctgct ggcccagatc ggcgaccagt acgccgacct gtttctggcc gccaagaacc
     6001 tgtccgacgc catcctgctg agcgacatcc tgagagtgaa caccgagatc accaaggccc
     6061 ccctgagcgc ctctatgatc aagagatacg acgagcacca ccaggacctg accctgctga
     6121 aagctctcgt gcggcagcag ctgcctgaga agtacaaaga gattttcttc gaccagagca
     6181 agaacggcta cgccggctac attgacggcg gagccagcca ggaagagttc tacaagttca
     6241 tcaagcccat cctggaaaag atggacggca ccgaggaact gctcgtgaag ctgaacagag
     6301 aggacctgct gcggaagcag cggaccttcg acaacggcag catcccccac cagatccacc
     6361 tgggagagct gcacgccatt ctgcggcggc aggaagattt ttacccattc ctgaaggaca
     6421 accgggaaaa gatcgagaag atcctgacct tccgcatccc ctactacgtg ggccctctgg
     6481 ccaggggaaa cagcagattc gcctggatga ccagaaagag cgaggaaacc atcaccccct
     6541 ggaacttcga ggaagtggtg gacaagggcg cttccgccca gagcttcatc gagcggatga
     6601 ccaacttcga taagaacctg cccaacgaga aggtgctgcc caagcacagc ctgctgtacg
     6661 agtacttcac cgtgtataac gagctgacca aagtgaaata cgtgaccgag ggaatgagaa
     6721 agcccgcctt cctgagcggc gagcagaaaa aggccatcgt ggacctgctg ttcaagacca
     6781 accggaaagt gaccgtgaag cagctgaaag aggactactt caagaaaatc gagtgcttcg
     6841 actccgtgga aatctccggc gtggaagatc ggttcaacgc ctccctgggc acataccacg
     6901 atctgctgaa aattatcaag gacaaggact tcctggacaa tgaggaaaac gaggacattc
     6961 tggaagatat cgtgctgacc ctgacactgt ttgaggacag agagatgatc gaggaacggc
     7021 tgaaaaccta tgcccacctg ttcgacgaca aagtgatgaa gcagctgaag cggcggagat
     7081 acaccggctg gggcaggctg agccggaagc tgatcaacgg catccgggac aagcagtccg
     7141 gcaagacaat cctggatttc ctgaagtccg acggcttcgc caacagaaac ttcatgcagc
     7201 tgatccacga cgacagcctg acctttaaag aggacatcca gaaagcccag gtgtccggcc
     7261 agggcgatag cctgcacgag cacattgcca atctggccgg cagccccgcc attaagaagg
     7321 gcatcctgca gacagtgaag gtggtggacg agctcgtgaa agtgatgggc cggcacaagc
     7381 ccgagaacat cgtgatcgaa atggccagag agaaccagac cacccagaag ggacagaaga
     7441 acagccgcga gagaatgaag cggatcgaag agggcatcaa agagctgggc agccagatcc
     7501 tgaaagaaca ccccgtggaa aacacccagc tgcagaacga gaagctgtac ctgtactacc
     7561 tgcagaatgg gcgggatatg tacgtggacc aggaactgga catcaaccgg ctgtccgact
     7621 acgatgtgga ccatatcgtg cctcagagct ttctgaagga cgactccatc gacaacaagg
     7681 tgctgaccag aagcgacaag aaccggggca agagcgacaa cgtgccctcc gaagaggtcg
     7741 tgaagaagat gaagaactac tggcggcagc tgctgaacgc caagctgatt acccagagaa
     7801 agttcgacaa tctgaccaag gccgagagag gcggcctgag cgaactggat aaggccggct
     7861 tcatcaagag acagctggtg gaaacccggc agatcacaaa gcacgtggca cagatcctgg
     7921 actcccggat gaacactaag tacgacgaga atgacaagct gatccgggaa gtgaaagtga
     7981 tcaccctgaa gtccaagctg gtgtccgatt tccggaagga tttccagttt tacaaagtgc
     8041 gcgagatcaa caactaccac cacgcccacg acgcctacct gaacgccgtc gtgggaaccg
     8101 ccctgatcaa aaagtaccct aagctggaaa gcgagttcgt gtacggcgac tacaaggtgt
     8161 acgacgtgcg gaagatgatc gccaagagcg agcaggaaat cggcaaggct accgccaagt
     8221 acttcttcta cagcaacatc atgaactttt tcaagaccga gattaccctg gccaacggcg
     8281 agatccggaa gcggcctctg atcgagacaa acggcgaaac cggggagatc gtgtgggata
     8341 agggccggga ttttgccacc gtgcggaaag tgctgagcat gccccaagtg aatatcgtga
     8401 aaaagaccga ggtgcagaca ggcggcttca gcaaagagtc tatcctgccc aagaggaaca
     8461 gcgataagct gatcgccaga aagaaggact gggaccctaa gaagtacggc ggcttcgaca
     8521 gccccaccgt ggcctattct gtgctggtgg tggccaaagt ggaaaagggc aagtccaaga
     8581 aactgaagag tgtgaaagag ctgctgggga tcaccatcat ggaaagaagc agcttcgaga
     8641 agaatcccat cgactttctg gaagccaagg gctacaaaga agtgaaaaag gacctgatca
     8701 tcaagctgcc taagtactcc ctgttcgagc tggaaaacgg ccggaagaga atgctggcct
     8761 ctgccggcga actgcagaag ggaaacgaac tggccctgcc ctccaaatat gtgaacttcc
     8821 tgtacctggc cagccactat gagaagctga agggctcccc cgaggataat gagcagaaac
     8881 agctgtttgt ggaacagcac aagcactacc tggacgagat catcgagcag atcagcgagt
     8941 tctccaagag agtgatcctg gccgacgcta atctggacaa agtgctgtcc gcctacaaca
     9001 agcaccggga taagcccatc agagagcagg ccgagaatat catccacctg tttaccctga
     9061 ccaatctggg agcccctgcc gccttcaagt actttgacac caccatcgac cggaagaggt
     9121 acaccagcac caaagaggtg ctggacgcca ccctgatcca ccagagcatc accggcctgt
     9181 acgagacacg gatcgacctg tctcagctgg gaggcgacaa gcgacctgcc gccacaaaga
     9241 aggctggaca ggctaagaag aagaaagatt acaaagacga tgacgataag ggatccggcg
     9301 caacaaactt ctctctgctg aaacaagccg gagatgtcga agagaatcct ggaccgaaaa
     9361 agcctgaact caccgcgacg tctgtcgaga agtttctgat cgaaaagttc gacagcgtgt
     9421 ccgacctgat gcagctctcg gagggcgaag aatctcgtgc tttcagcttc gatgtaggag
     9481 ggcgtggata tgtcctgcgg gtaaatagct gcgccgatgg tttctacaaa gatcgttatg
     9541 tttatcggca ctttgcatcg gccgcgctcc cgattccgga agtgcttgac attggggaat
     9601 tcagcgagag cctgacctat tgcatctccc gccgtgcaca gggtgtcacg ttgcaagacc
     9661 tgcctgaaac cgaactgccc gctgttctgc agccggtcgc ggaggccatg gatgcgatcg
     9721 ctgcggccga tcttagccag acgagcgggt tcggcccatt cggaccgcaa ggaatcggtc
     9781 aatacactac atggcgtgat ttcatatgcg cgattgctga tccccatgtg tatcactggc
     9841 aaactgtgat ggacgacacc gtcagtgcgt ccgtcgcgca ggctctcgat gagctgatgc
     9901 tttgggccga ggactgcccc gaagtccggc acctcgtgca cgcggatttc ggctccaaca
     9961 atgtcctgac ggacaatggc cgcataacag cggtcattga ctggagcgag gcgatgttcg
    10021 gggattccca atacgaggtc gccaacatct tcttctggag gccgtggttg gcttgtatgg
    10081 agcagcagac gcgctacttc gagcggaggc atccggagct tgcaggatcg ccgcggctcc
    10141 gggcgtatat gctccgcatt ggtcttgacc aactctatca gagcttggtt gacggcaatt
    10201 tcgatgatgc agcttgggcg cagggtcgat gcgacgcaat cgtccgatcc ggagccggga
    10261 ctgtcgggcg tacacaaatc gcccgcagaa gcgcggccgt ctggaccgat ggctgtgtag
    10321 aagtacttcg ccgatagacg cgttaagtcg acaatcaacc tctggattac aaaatttgtg
    10381 aaagattgac tggtattctt aactatgttg ctccttttac gctatgtgga tacgctgctt
    10441 taatgccttt gtatcatgct attgcttccc gtatggcttt cattttctcc tccttgtata
    10501 aatcctggtt gctgtctctt tatgaggagt tgtggcccgt tgtcaggcaa cgtggcgtgg
    10561 tgtgcactgt gtttgctgac gcaaccccca ctggttgggg cattgccacc acctgtcagc
    10621 tcctttccgg gactttcgct ttccccctcc ctattgccac ggcggaactc atcgccgcct
    10681 gccttgcccg ctgctggaca ggggctcggc tgttgggcac tgacaattcc gtggtgttgt
    10741 cggggaaatc atcgtccttt ccttggctgc tcgcctgtgt tgccacctgg attctgcgcg
    10801 ggacgtcctt ctgctacgtc ccttcggccc tcaatccagc ggaccttcct tcccgcggcc
    10861 tgctgccggc tctgcggcct cttccgcgtc ttcgccttcg ccctcagacg agtcggatct
    10921 ccctttgggc cgcctccccg cgtcgacttt aagaccaatg acttacaagg cagctgtaga
    10981 tcttagccac tttttaaaag aaaagggggg actggaaggg ctaattcact cccaacgaag
    11041 acaagatctg ctttttgctt gtactgggtc tctctggtta gaccagatct gagcctggga
    11101 gctctctggc taactaggga acccactgct taagcctcaa taaagcttgc cttgagtgct
    11161 tcaagtagtg tgtgcccgtc tgttgtgtga ctctggtaac tagagatccc tcagaccctt
    11221 ttagtcagtg tggaaaatct ctagcagggc ccgtttaaac ccgctgatca gcctcgactg
    11281 tgccttctag ttgccagcca tctgttgttt gcccctcccc cgtgccttcc ttgaccctgg
    11341 aaggtgccac tcccactgtc ctttcctaat aaaatgagga aattgcatcg cattgtctga
    11401 gtaggtgtca ttctattctg gggggtgggg tggggcagga cagcaagggg gaggattggg
    11461 aagacaatag caggcatgct ggggatgcgg tgggctctat ggcttctgag gcggaaagaa
    11521 ccagctgggg ctctaggggg tatccccnnn nnnnnnnnnn nnnnnnnnnn nnnnnnnnnn
    11581 nnnnnnnnnn nnnnnnnnnn nnnnnnnnnn nnnnnnnnnn nnnnnnnnnn nnnnnnnnnn
    11641 nnnnnnnnnn nnnnnnnnnn nnnnnnnnnn ncnnnnnnnn nnnnnnnnnn nnnnnnnnnn
    11701 nnnnnnnnnn nnnnnnnnnn nnnnnnnnnn nnnnnnnnnn nnnnnnnnnn nnnnnnnnnn
    11761 nnnannnnnn nnnnnnnnnn nnnnnnnnnn nnnnnnnnnn nnnnnnnnnn nnncctttga
    11821 cgttggagtc cacgttcttt aatagtggac tcttgttcca aactggaaca acactcaacc
    11881 ctatctcggt ctattctttt gatttataag ggattttgcc gatttcggcc tattggttaa
    11941 aaaatgagct gatttaacaa aaatttaacg cgaattaatt ctgtggaatg tgtgtcagtt
    12001 agggtgtgga aagtccccag gctccccagc aggcagaagt atgcaaagca tgcatctcaa
    12061 ttagtcagca accaggtgtg gaaagtcccc aggctcccca gcaggcagaa gtatgcaaag
    12121 catgcatctc aattagtcag caaccatagt cccgccccta actccgccca tcccgcccct
    12181 aactccgccc agttccgccc attctccgcc ccatggctga ctaatttttt ttatttatgc
    12241 agaggccgag gccgcctctg cctctgagct attccagaag tagtgaggag gcttttttgg
    12301 aggcctaggc ttttgcaaaa agctcccggg agcttgtata tccattttcg gatctgatca
    12361 gcacgtgttg acaattaatc atcggcatag tatatcggca tagtataata cgacaaggtg
    12421 aggaactaaa ccatggccaa gttgaccagt gccgttccgg tgctcaccgc gcgcgacgtc
    12481 gccggagcgg tcgagttctg gaccgaccgg ctcgggttct cccgggactt cgtggaggac
    12541 gacttcgccg gtgtggtccg ggacgacgtg accctgttca tcagcgcggt ccaggaccag
    12601 gtggtgccgg acaacaccct ggcctgggtg tgggtgcgcg gcctggacga gctgtacgcc
    12661 gagtggtcgg aggtcgtgtc cacgaacttc cgggacgcct ccgggccggc catgaccgag
    12721 atcggcgagc agccgtgggg gcgggagttc gccctgcgcg acccggccgg caactgcgtg
    12781 cacttcgtgg ccgaggagca ggactgacac gtgctacgag atttcgattc caccgccgcc
    12841 ttctatgaaa ggttgggctt cggaatcgtt ttccgggacg ccggctggat gatcctccag
    12901 cgcggggatc tcatgctgga gttcttcgcc caccccaact tgtttattgc agcttataat
    12961 ggttacaaat aaagcaatag catcacaaat ttcacaaata aagcattttt ttcactgcat
    13021 tctagttgtg gtttgtccaa actcatcaat gtatcttatc atgtctgtat accgtcgacc
    13081 tctagctaga gcttggcgta atcatggtca tagctgtttc ctgtgtgaaa ttgttatccg
    13141 ctcacaattc cacacaacat acgagccgga agcataaagt gtaaagcctg gggtgcctaa
    13201 tgagtgagct aactcacatt aattgcgttg cgctcactgc ccgctttcca gtcgggaaac
    13261 ctgtcgtgcc agctgcatta atgaatcggc caacgcgcgg ggagaggcgg tttgcgtatt
    13321 gggcgctctt ccgcttcctc gctcactgac tcgctgcgct cggtcgttcg gctgcggcga
    13381 gcggtatcag ctcactcaaa ggcggtaata cggttatcca cagaatcagg ggataacgca
    13441 ggaaagaaca tgtgagcaaa aggccagcaa aaggccagga accgtaaaaa ggccgcgttg
    13501 ctggcgtttt tccataggct ccgcccccct gacgagcatc acaaaaatcg acgctcaagt
    13561 cagaggtggc gaaacccgac aggactataa agataccagg cgtttccccc tggaagctcc
    13621 ctcgtgcgct ctcctgttcc gaccctgccg cttaccggat acctgtccgc ctttctccct
    13681 tcgggaagcg tggcgctttc tcatagctca cgctgtaggt atctcagttc ggtgtaggtc
    13741 gttcgctcca agctgggctg tgtgcacgaa ccccccgttc agcccgaccg ctgcgcctta
    13801 tccggtaact atcgtcttga gtccaacccg gtaagacacg acttatcgcc actggcagca
    13861 gccactggta acaggattag cagagcgagg tatgtaggcg gtgctacaga gttcttgaag
    13921 tggtggccta actacggcta cactagaaga acagtatttg gtatctgcgc tctgctgaag
    13981 ccagttacct tcggaaaaag agttggtagc tcttgatccg gcaaacaaac caccgctggt
    14041 agcggtggtt tttttgtttg caagcagcag attacgcgca gaaaaaaagg atctcaagaa
    14101 gatcctttga tcttttctac ggggtctgac gctcagtgga acgaaaactc acgttaaggg
    14161 attttggtca tgagattatc aaaaaggatc ttcacctaga tccttttaaa ttaaaaatga
    14221 agttttaaat caatctaaag tatatatgag taaacttggt ctgacagtta ccaatgctta
    14281 atcagtgagg cacctatctc agcgatctgt ctatttcgtt catccatagt tgcctgactc
    14341 cccgtcgtgt agataactac gatacgggag ggcttaccat ctggccccag tgctgcaatg
    14401 ataccgcgag acccacgctc accggctcca gatttatcag caataaacca gccagccgga
    14461 agggccgagc gcagaagtgg tcctgcaact ttatccgcct ccatccagtc tattaattgt
    14521 tgccgggaag ctagagtaag tagttcgcca gttaatagtt tgcgcaacgt tgttgccatt
    14581 gctacaggca tcgtggtgtc acgctcgtcg tttggtatgg cttcattcag ctccggttcc
    14641 caacgatcaa ggcgagttac atgatccccc atgttgtgca aaaaagcggt tagctccttc
    14701 ggtcctccga tcgttgtcag aagtaagttg gccgcagtgt tatcactcat ggttatggca
    14761 gcactgcata attctcttac tgtcatgcca tccgtaagat gcttttctgt gactggtgag
    14821 tactcaacca agtcattctg agaatagtgt atgcggcgac cgagttgctc ttgcccggcg
    14881 tcaatacggg ataataccgc gccacatagc agaactttaa aagtgctcat cattggaaaa
    14941 cgttcttcgg ggcgaaaact ctcaaggatc ttaccgctgt tgagatccag ttcgatgtaa
    15001 cccactcgtg cacccaactg atcttcagca tcttttactt tcaccagcgt ttctgggtga
    15061 gcaaaaacag gaaggcaaaa tgccgcaaaa aagggaataa gggcgacacg gaaatgttga
    15121 atactcatac tcttcctttt tcaatattat tgaagcattt atcagggtta ttgtctcatg
    15181 agcggataca tatttgaatg tatttagaaa aataaacaaa taggggttcc gcgcacattt
    15241 ccccgaaaag tgccacctga c
//
