[The description below was written by a language model from this plasmid's Addgene catalogue record and the feature table of its GenBank file.]
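Description:
lentiCRISPRv2 hygro is an empty-backbone, single-vector lentiviral CRISPR plasmid of 15,261 bp. It is derived from lentiCRISPRv2 by placing a P2A-hygromycin resistance cassette between the BamHI and MluI sites, so that transduced mammalian cells are selected with hygromycin. It is maintained in E. coli at high copy through a ColE1/pUC-type origin with ampicillin resistance. The backbone also contains an f1 origin and, outside the LTRs, an SV40/EM7-driven bleomycin/Zeocin resistance cassette.

The viral portion follows a self-inactivating HIV-1 design. A CMV enhancer/promoter drives a truncated 5' LTR, followed by the Psi packaging signal, RRE and cPPT/CTS, and the genome ends with a WPRE and a U3-deleted 3' LTR followed by a bGH polyadenylation signal. Two expression units sit between the LTRs. In the first, a human U6 (Pol III) promoter is separated from the S. pyogenes guide RNA scaffold by an unannotated stretch of nearly 1.9 kb. According to the depositor comments, annealed oligonucleotides encoding an sgRNA are cloned between the BsmBI sites here, as in the parent vector. In the second, an EF-1α core promoter with a Kozak sequence drives S. pyogenes Cas9 fused to a nucleoplasmin NLS and a FLAG tag. This is linked through a P2A ribosome-skipping peptide to the hygromycin marker, so the nuclease and the resistance protein come from one transcript as separate polypeptides. The feature table does not annotate the hygromycin coding sequence itself; it presumably lies in the unlabelled gap between P2A and WPRE. The depositor notes that a second MluI site present in the original plasmid was destroyed. Once a guide has been inserted, the vector delivers Cas9 and the sgRNA together for genome editing. Its hygromycin marker is the feature that distinguishes it from the parent.
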