Addgene plasmid #98291: lentiCRISPRv2 hygro
Purpose: (Empty Backbone) Variant of lentiCRISPRv2 that confers hygromycin resistance
Depositing lab: Brett Stringer. Depositing organization: QIMR Berghofer Medical Research Institute. Publication: A reference collection of patient-derived cell line and xenograft models of proneural, classical and mesenchymal glioblastoma. Stringer BW, Day BW, D'Souza RCJ, Jamieson PR, Ensbey KS, Bruce ZC, Lim YC, Goasdoue K, Offenhauser C, Akgul S, Allan S, Robertson T, Lucas P, Tollesson G, Campbell S, Winter C, Do H, Dobrovic A, Inglis PL, Jeffree RL, Johns TG, Boyd AW. Sci Rep. 2019 Mar 20;9(1):4902. doi: 10.1038/s41598-019-41277-z. PubMed 30894629.
Backbone
  Vector backbone: lentiCRISPRv2
  Backbone manufacturer: Feng Zhang (Addgene #52961)
  Backbone size (bp): 15261
  Vector type: Lentiviral, CRISPR
  Selectable markers: Hygromycin
Growth in bacteria
  Bacterial resistance: Ampicillin, 100 μg/mL
  Growth temperature: 37°C
  Growth strain: NEB Stable
  Copy number: High Copy
Gene/Insert
  Gene/Insert name: P2A-hygro
  Promoter: EF-1a
  Cloning method: Restriction Enzyme; 5′ cloning site BamHI (not destroyed); 3′ cloning site MluI (not destroyed)
  Sequencing primers: 5′ CCAAAGAGGTGCTGGACG; 3′ WPRE-R (CATAGCGTAAAAGGAGCAACA)
Terms and licenses: Academic/Nonprofit Terms; Industry Terms: Not Available to Industry
Depositor comments: Double stranded oligonucleotides encoding sgRNA sequences can be cloned between the BsmBI restriction sites as for lentiCRISPRv2. The second MluI site in the original lentiCRISPRv2 plasmid was destroyed by Klenow end-filling and religation after MluI digestion. For target guide (sgRNA) sequence cloning instructions, please see https://www.addgene.org/52961 for the Zhang's lab lentiCRISPR v2 guide.
How to cite: lentiCRISPRv2 hygro was a gift from Brett Stringer (Addgene plasmid # 98291 ; http://n2t.net/addgene:98291 ; RRID:Addgene_98291)
